Addgene plasmid #59823: pcDNA5 FRT TO myc Separase S1226A/ C2029A
Purpose: Allows the integration of myc Separase S1226A/ C2029A in the genome and Tet-inducible expression.
Depositing lab: Stephen Taylor. Depositing organization: University of Manchester. Publication: Cyclin-B1-mediated inhibition of excess separase is required for timely chromosome disjunction. Holland AJ, Taylor SS. J Cell Sci. 2006 Aug 15;119(Pt 16):3325-36. Epub 2006 Jul 25. 10.1242/jcs.03083 PubMed 16868023.
Backbone
  Vector backbone: pcDNA5/FRT/TO
  Backbone manufacturer: Invitrogen
  Vector type: Mammalian Expression
  Selectable markers: Hygromycin
Growth in bacteria
  Bacterial resistance: Ampicillin, 100 μg/mL
  Growth temperature: 37°C
  Growth strain: DH5alpha
  Copy number: High Copy
Gene/Insert
  Gene/Insert name: Separase
  Species: H. sapiens (human)
  Mutation: S1226A/ C2029A
  Entrez Gene: ESPL1 (a.k.a. ESP1, SEPA)
  Promoter: hybrid human cytomegalovirus (CMV)/TetO2 promoter
  Tag / fusion protein: Myc (N terminal on insert)
  Cloning method: Unknown
  Sequencing primers: 5′ CMV-F; 3′ BGH-rev
Terms and licenses: Academic/Nonprofit Terms; Industry Terms: Not Available to Industry
How to cite: pcDNA5 FRT TO myc Separase S1226A/ C2029A was a gift from Stephen Taylor (Addgene plasmid # 59823 ; http://n2t.net/addgene:59823 ; RRID:Addgene_59823)
