[The description below was written by a language model from this plasmid's Addgene catalogue record and pLannotate feature annotations shown in this document.]
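Description:
pcDNA5 FRT TO myc Separase S1226A/ C2029A is a mammalian expression plasmid of about 11.6 kb built on the Invitrogen pcDNA5/FRT/TO backbone, designed for site-specific genomic integration and tetracycline-inducible expression of a mutant human separase. In bacteria it is maintained at high copy through a ColE1/pUC-type origin and selected with ampicillin via the β-lactamase gene. The feature table also picks up small fragments of f1 ori, lac regulatory elements and other sequences, which appear to be backbone remnants rather than functional parts.

The payload is the full-length human ESPL1 (separase) coding sequence, a roughly 6.4 kb open reading frame encoding the caspase-like protease that cleaves the SCC1/RAD21 cohesin subunit at anaphase onset. It carries an N-terminal Myc epitope tag according to the catalogue entry, although the tag is not separately annotated in the feature table. It also carries two substitutions, S1226A and C2029A, whose functional consequences the record does not describe. Expression is driven by the CMV enhancer/promoter followed by two tet operator sites (annotated as short tetO-containing promoter fragments), forming the hybrid CMV/TetO2 promoter, and terminated by the bGH polyadenylation signal. In cells expressing the Tet repressor, transcription is held off until tetracycline or doxycycline is added.

Downstream lies an FRT site directly preceding a hygromycin resistance gene that has no annotated promoter of its own, followed by an SV40 poly(A) signal. In this backbone system, FLP-mediated recombination into a genomic FRT site in a suitable host line is expected to activate the marker. Hygromycin selection therefore enriches for single-copy integrants at a defined locus. This yields isogenic stable lines for controlled expression of the separase mutant, in keeping with the associated study of separase regulation and chromosome disjunction.
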