Features (pLannotate 1.2.2; 21 found; start..end, strand, type, name):
     28..80      -  misc_feature   bom (fragment): basis of mobility region from pBR322
    235..614     +  enhancer       CMV enhancer: human cytomegalovirus immediate early enhancer
    615..818     +  promoter       CMV promoter: human cytomegalovirus (CMV) immediate early promoter
    820..839     +  promoter       PLtetO-1 promoter (fragment): modified phage lambda PL promoter with tet operator sites (Lutz and Bujard, 1997)
    841..860     +  promoter       PLtetO-1 promoter (fragment): modified phage lambda PL promoter with tet operator sites (Lutz and Bujard, 1997)
    868..901     +  promoter       TRE3GV promoter (fragment): 3rd-generation Tet-responsive promoter that can be activated by binding of Tet-On® 3G, optimized for retroviral and lentiviral vectors
   1187..7543    +  CDS            ESPL1: ESPL1_HUMAN - Also known as ESP1, KIAA0165. Experimental evidence at protein level: Swiss-Prot protein existence level 1. Caspase-like protease, which plays a central role in the chromosome segregation by cleaving the SCC1/RAD21 subunit of the cohesin complex at the onset of anaphase. During most of the cell cycle, it is inactivated by different mechanisms. From Homo sapiens (Human).
   7586..7810    +  polyA_signal   bGH poly(A) signal: bovine growth hormone polyadenylation signal
   7814..7835    +  promoter       SV40 promoter (fragment): SV40 enhancer and early promoter
   7856..8089    +  rep_origin     f1 ori (fragment) (sequence partly withheld): f1 bacteriophage origin of replication; arrow indicates direction of (+) strand synthesis
   8094..8141    +  protein_bind   FRT: FLP-mediated recombination occurs in the 8-bp core sequence TCTAGAAA (Turan and Bode, 2011). FLP recombinase from the Saccharomyces cerevisiae 2μ plasmid
   8149..9171    +  CDS            HygR: aminoglycoside phosphotransferase from E. coli; aph(4)-Ia; confers resistance to hygromycin
   9181..9306    +  CDS            ble (fragment): BLE_KLEPN - Experimental evidence at protein level: Swiss-Prot protein existence level 1. Binding protein with a strong affinity to the bleomycin family of antibiotics. Binds to CL990; an antimitotic-antibiotic compound. From Klebsiella pneumoniae.
   9301..9422    +  polyA_signal   SV40 poly(A) signal: SV40 polyadenylation signal
   9493..9515    -  protein_bind   lac operator (fragment): The lac repressor binds to the lac operator to inhibit transcription in E. coli. This inhibition can be relieved by adding lactose or isopropyl-β-D-thiogalactopyranoside (IPTG). lac repressor encoded by lacI
   9519..9549    -  promoter       lac promoter: promoter for the E. coli lac operon
   9564..9585    -  protein_bind   CAP binding site: CAP binding activates transcription in the presence of cAMP. E. coli catabolite activator protein
   9598..9690    -  CDS            lacI (fragment): lac repressor; lacI; The lac repressor binds to the lac operator to inhibit transcription in E. coli. This inhibition can be relieved by adding lactose or isopropyl-β-D-thiogalactopyranoside (IPTG).
   9873..10461   -  rep_origin     ori: high-copy-number ColE1/pMB1/pBR322/pUC origin of replication
  10632..11492   -  CDS            AmpR: β-lactamase; bla; confers resistance to ampicillin, carbenicillin, and related antibiotics
  11493..11597   -  promoter       AmpR promoter: bla
>Addgene plasmid #59823 | pcDNA5 FRT TO myc Separase S1226A/ C2029A | addgene full sequence | sequence record 112027 | Updated full dep seq
GACGGATCGGGAGATCTCCCGATCCCCTATGGTGCACTCTCAGTACAATCTGCTCTGATGCCGCATAGTT
AAGCCAGTATCTGCTCCCTGCTTGTGTGTTGGAGGTCGCTGAGTAGTGCGCGAGCAAAATTTAAGCTACA
ACAAGGCAAGGCTTGACCGACAATTGCATGAAGAATCTGCTTAGGGTTAGGCGTTTTGCGCTGCTTCGCG
ATGTACGGGCCAGATATACGCGTTGACATTGATTATTGACTAGTTATTAATAGTAATCAATTACGGGGTC
ATTAGTTCATAGCCCATATATGGAGTTCCGCGTTACATAACTTACGGTAAATGGCCCGCCTGGCTGACCG
CCCAACGACCCCCGCCCATTGACGTCAATAATGACGTATGTTCCCATAGTAACGCCAATAGGGACTTTCC
ATTGACGTCAATGGGTGGAGTATTTACGGTAAACTGCCCACTTGGCAGTACATCAAGTGTATCATATGCC
AAGTACGCCCCCTATTGACGTCAATGACGGTAAATGGCCCGCCTGGCATTATGCCCAGTACATGACCTTA
TGGGACTTTCCTACTTGGCAGTACATCTACGTATTAGTCATCGCTATTACCATGGTGATGCGGTTTTGGC
AGTACATCAATGGGCGTGGATAGCGGTTTGACTCACGGGGATTTCCAAGTCTCCACCCCATTGACGTCAA
TGGGAGTTTGTTTTGGCACCAAAATCAACGGGACTTTCCAAAATGTCGTAACAACTCCGCCCCATTGACG
CAAATGGGCGGTAGGCGTGTACGGTGGGAGGTCTATATAAGCAGAGCTCTCCCTATCAGTGATAGAGATC
TCCCTATCAGTGATAGAGATCGTCGACGAGCTCGTTTAGTGAACCGTCAGATCGCCTGGAGACGCCATCC
ACGCTGTTTTGACCTCCATAGAAGACACCGGGACCGATCCAGCCTCCGGACTCTAGCGTTTAAACTTAAG
CTTGGTACCCCGGGGAATTCGGCAGATCCCGAGGTCCGACAGCGCCCGGCCCAGATCCCCACGCCTGCCA
GGAGCAAGCCGAGAGCCAGCCGGCCGGCGCACTCCGACTCCGAGCAGTCTCTGTCCTTCGACCCGAGCCC
CGCGCCCTTTCCGGGACCCCTGCCCCGCGGATGGAGCAGAAGCTCATCTCAGAAGAAGACCTCGAGAGGA
GCTTCAAAAGAGTCAACTTTGGGACTCTGCTAAGCAGCCAGAAGGAGGCTGAAGAGTTGCTGCCCGACTT
GAAGGAGTTCCTGTCCAACCCTCCAGCTGGTTTTCCCAGCAGCCGATCTGATGCTGAGAGGAGACAAGCT
TGTGATGCCATCCTGAGGGCTTGCAACCAGCAGCTGACTGCTAAGCTAGCTTGCCCTAGGCATCTGGGGA
GCCTGCTGGAGCTGGCAGAGCTGGCCTGTGATGGCTACTTAGTGTCTACCCCACAGCGTCCTCCCCTCTA
CCTGGAACGAATTCTCTTTGTCTTACTGCGGAATGCTGCTGCACAAGGAAGCCCAGAGGCCACACTCCGC
CTTGCTCAGCCCCTCCATGCCTGCTTGGTGCAGTGCTCTCGCGAGGCTGCTCCCCAGGACTATGAGGCCG
TGGCTCGGGGCAGCTTTTCTCTGCTTTGGAAGGGGGCAGAAGCCCTGTTGGAACGGCGAGCTGCATTTGC
AGCTCGGCTGAAGGCCTTGAGCTTCCTAGTACTCTTGGAGGATGAAAGTACCCCTTGTGAGGTTCCTCAC
TTTGCTTCTCCAACAGCCTGTCGAGCGGTAGCTGCCCATCAGCTATTTGATGCCAGTGGCCATGGTCTAA
ATGAAGCAGATGCTGATTTCCTAGATGACCTGCTCTCCAGGCACGTGATCAGAGCCTTGGTGGGTGAGAG
AGGGAGCTCTTCTGGGCTTCTTTCTCCCCAGAGGGCCCTCTGCCTCTTGGAGCTCACCTTGGAACACTGC
CGTCGCTTTTGCTGGAGCCGCCACCATGACAAAGCCATCAGCGCAGTGGAGAAGGCTCACAGTTACCTAA
GGAACACCAATCTAGCCCCTAGCCTTCAGCTATGTCAGCTGGGGGTTAAGCTGCTGCAGGTTGGGGAGGA
AGGACCTCAGGCAGTGGCCAAGCTTCTGATCAAGGCATCAGCTGTCCTGAGCAAGAGTATGGAGGCACCA
TCACCCCCACTTCGGGCATTGTATGAGAGCTGCCAGTTCTTCCTTTCAGGCCTGGAACGAGGCACCAAGA
GGCGCTATAGACTTGATGCCATTCTGAGCCTCTTTGCTTTTCTTGGAGGGTACTGCTCTCTTCTGCAGCA
GCTGCGGGATGATGGTGTGTATGGGGGCTCCTCCAAGCAACAGCAGTCTTTTCTTCAGATGTACTTTCAG
GGACTTCACCTCTACACTGTGGTGGTTTATGACTTTGCCCAAGGCTGTCAGATAGTTGATTTGGCTGACC
TGACCCAACTAGTGGACAGTTGTAAATCTACCGTTGTCTGGATGCTGGAGGCCTTAGAGGGCCTGTCGGG
CCAAGAGCTGACGGACCACATGGGGATGACCGCTTCTTACACCAGTAATTTGGCCTACAGCTTCTATAGT
CACAAGCTCTATGCCGAGGCCTGTGCCATCTCTGAGCCGCTCTGTCAGCACCTGGGTTTGGTGAAGCCAG
GCACTTATCCCGAGGTGCCTCCTGAGAAGTTGCACAGGTGCTTCCGGCTACAAGTAGAGAGTTTGAAGAA
ACTGGGTAAACAGGCCCAGGGCTGCAAGATGGTGATTTTGTGGCTGGCAGCCCTGCAACCCTGTAGCCCT
GAACACATGGCTGAGCCAGTCACTTTCTGGGTTCGGGTCAAGATGGATGCGGCCAGGGCTGGAGACAAGG
AGCTACAGCTAAAGACTCTGCGAGACAGCCTCAGTGGCTGGGACCCGGAGACCCTGGCCCTCCTGCTGAG
GGAGGAGCTGCAGGCCTACAAGGCGGTGCGGGCCGACACTGGACAGGAACGCTTCAACATCATCTGTGAC
CTCCTGGAGCTGAGCCCCGAGGAGACACCAGCCGGGGCCTGGGCACGAGCCACCCACCTGGTAGAACTGG
CTCAGGTGCTCTGCTACCACGACTTTACGCAGCAGACCAACTGCTCTGCTCTGGATGCTATCCGGGAAGC
CCTGCAGCTTCTGGACTCTGTGAGGCCTGAGGCCCAGGCCAGAGATCAGCTTCTGGACGATAAAGCACAG
GCCTTGCTGTGGCTTTACATCTGTACTCTGGAAGCCAAAATACAGGAAGGTATCGAGCGGGATCGGAGAG
CCCAGGCCCCTGGTAACTTGGAGGAATTTGAAGTCAATGACCTGAACTATGAAGATAAACTCCAGGAAGA
TCGTTTCCTATACAGTAACATTGCCTTCAACCTGGCTGCAGATGCTGCTCAGTCCAAATGCCTGGACCAA
GCCCTGGCCCTGTGGAAGGAGCTGCTTACAAAGGGGCAGGCCCCAGCTGTACGGTGTCTCCAGCAGACAG
CAGCCTCACTGCAGATCCTAGCAGCCCTCTACCAGCTGGTGGCAAAGCCCATGCAGGCTCTGGAGGTCCT
CCTGCTGCTACGGATTGTCTCTGAGAGACTGAAGGACCACTCGAAGGCAGCTGGCTCCTCCTGCCACATC
ACCCAGCTCCTCCTGACCCTCGGCTGTCCCAGCTATGCCCAGTTACACCTGGAAGAGGCAGCATCGAGCC
TGAAGCATCTCGATCAGACTACTGACACATACCTGCTCCTTTCCCTGACCTGTGATCTGCTTCGAAGTCA
ACTCTACTGGACTCACCAGAAGGTGACCAAGGGTGTCTCTCTGCTGCTGTCTGTGCTTCGGGATCCTGCC
CTCCAGAAGTCCTCCAAGGCTTGGTACTTGCTGCGTGTCCAGGTCCTGCAGCTGGTGGCAGCTTACCTTA
GCCTCCCGTCAAACAACCTCTCACACTCCCTGTGGGAGCAGCTCTGTGCCCAAGGCTGGCAGACACCTGA
GATAGCTCTCATAGACTCCCATAAGCTCCTCCGAAGCATCATCCTCCTGCTGATGGGCAGTGACATTCTC
TCAACTCAGAAAGCAGCTGTGGAGACATCGTTTTTGGACTATGGTGAAAATCTGGTACAAAAATGGCAGG
TTCTTTCAGAGGTGCTGAGCTGCTCAGAGAAGCTGGTCTGCCACCTGGGCCGCCTGGGTAGTGTGAGTGA
AGCCAAGGCCTTTTGCTTGGAGGCCCTAAAACTTACAACAAAGCTGCAGATACCACGCCAGTGTGCCCTG
TTCCTGGTGCTGAAGGGCGAGCTGGAGCTGGCCCGCAATGACATTGATCTCTGTCAGTCGGACCTGCAGC
AGGTTCTGTTCTTGCTTGAGTCTTGCACAGAGTTTGGTGGGGTGACTCAGCACCTGGACTCTGTGAAGAA
GGTCCACCTGCAGAAGGGGAAGCAGCAGGCCCAGGTCCCCTGTCCTCCACAGCTCCCAGAGGAGGAGCTC
TTCCTAAGAGGCCCTGCTCTAGAGCTGGTGGCCACTGTGGCCAAGGAGCCTGGCCCCATAGCACCTTCTA
CAAACTCCGCCCCAGTCTTGAAAACCAAGCCCCAGCCCATACCCAACTTCCTGTCCCATTCACCCACCTG
TGACTGCTCGCTCTGCGCCAGCCCTGTCCTCACAGCAGTCTGTCTGCGCTGGGTATTGGTCACGGCAGGG
GTGAGGCTGGCCATGGGCCACCAAGCCCAGGGTCTGGATCTGCTGCAGGTCGTGCTGAAGGGCTGTCCTG
AAGCCGCTGAGCGCCTCACCCAAGCTCTCCAAGCTTCCCTGAATCATAAAACACCCCCCTCCTTGGTTCC
AAGCCTCTTGGATGAGATCTTGGCTCAAGCATACACACTGTTGGCACTGGAGGGCCTGAACCAGCCATCA
AACGAGAGCCTGCAGAAGGTTCTACAGTCAGGGCTGAAGTTTGTAGCAGCACGGATACCCCACCTAGAGC
CCTGGCGAGCCAGCCTGCTCTTGATTTGGGCCCTCACAAAACTAGGTGGCCTCAGCTGCTGTACTACCCA
ACTTTTTGCAAGCTCCTGGGGCTGGCAGCCACCATTAATAAAAAGTGTCCCTGGCTCAGAGCCCTCTAAG
ACTCAGGGCCAAAAACGTTCTGGACGAGGGCGCCAAAAGTTAGCCTCTGCTCCCCTGAGCCTCAATAATA
CCTCTCAGAAAGGTCTGGAAGGTAGAGGACTGCCCTGCACACCTAAACCCCCAGACCGGATCAGGCAAGC
TGGCCCTCATGTCCCCTTCACGGTGTTTGAGGAAGTCTGCCCTACAGAGAGCAAGCCTGAAGTACCCCAG
GCCCCCAGGGTACAACAGAGAGTCCAGACGCGCCTCAAGGTGAACTTCAGTGATGACAGTGACTTGGAAG
ACCCTGTCTCAGCTGAGGCCTGGCTGGCAGAGGAGCCTAAGAGACGGGGCACTGCTTCCCGGGGCCGGGG
GCGAGCAAGGAAGGGCCTGAGCCTAAAGACGGATGCCGTGGTTGCCCCAGGTAGTGCCCCTGGGAACCCT
GGCCTGAATGGCAGGAGCCGGAGGGCCAAGAAGGTGGCATCAAGACATTGTGAGGAGCGGCGTCCCCAGA
GGGCCAGTGACCAGGCCAGGCCTGGCCCTGAGATCATGAGGACCATCCCTGAGGAAGAACTGACTGACAA
CTGGAGAAAAATGAGCTTTGAGATCCTCAGGGGCTCTGACGGGGAAGACTCAGCCTCAGGTGGGAAGACT
CCAGCTCCGGGCCCTGAGGCAGCTTCTGGAGAATGGGAGCTGCTGAGGCTGGATTCCAGCAAGAAGAAGC
TGCCCAGCCCATGCCCAGACAAGGAGAGTGACAAGGACCTTGGTCCTCGGCTCCAGCTCCCCTCAGCCCC
CGTAGCCACTGGTCTTTCTACCCTGGACTCCATCTGTGACTCCCTGAGTGTTGCTTTCCGGGGCATTAGT
CACTGTCCTCCTAGTGGGCTCTATGCCCACCTCTGCCGCTTCCTGGCCTTGTGCCTGGGCCACCGGGATC
CTTATGCCACTGCTTTCCTTGTCACCGAGTCTGTCTCCATCACCTGTCGCCACCAGCTGCTCACCCACCT
CCACAGACAGCTCAGCAAGGCCCAGAAGCACCGAGGATCACTTGAAATAGCAGACCAGCTGCAGGGGCTG
AGCCTTCAGGAGATGCCTGGAGATGTCCCCCTGGCCCGCATCCAGCGCCTCTTTTCCTTCAGGGCTTTGG
AATCTGGCCACTTCCCCCAGCCTGAAAAGGAGAGTTTCCAGGAGCGCCTGGCTCTGATCCCCAGTGGGGT
GACTGTGTGTGTGTTGGCCCTGGCCACCCTCCAGCCCGGAACCGTGGGCAACACCCTCCTGCTGACCCGG
CTGGAAAAGGACAGTCCCCCAGTCAGTGTGCAGATTCCCACTGGCCAGAACAAGCTTCATCTGCGTTCAG
TCCTGAATGAGTTTGATGCCATCCAGAAGGCACAGAAAGAGAACAGCAGCTGTACTGACAAGCGAGAATG
GTGGACAGGGCGGCTGGCACTGGACCACAGGATGGAGGTTCTCATCGCTTCCCTAGAGAAGTCTGTGCTG
GGCTGCTGGAAGGGGCTGCTGCTGCCGTCCAGTGAGGAGCCCGGCCCTGCCCAGGAGGCCTCCCGCCTAC
AGGAGCTGCTACAGGACTGTGGCTGGAAATATCCTGACCGCACTCTGCTGAAAATCATGCTCAGTGGTGC
CGGTGCCCTCACCCCTCAGGACATTCAGGCCCTGGCCTACGGGCTGTGCCCAACCCAGCCAGAGCGAGCC
CAGGAGCTCCTGAATGAGGCAGTAGGACGTCTACAGGGCCTGACAGTACCAAGCAATAGCCACCTTGTCT
TGGTCCTAGACAAGGACTTGCAGAAGCTGCCGTGGGAAAGCATGCCCAGCCTCCAAGCACTGCCTGTCAC
CCGGCTGCCCTCCTTCCGCTTCCTACTCAGCTACTCCATCATCAAAGAGTATGGGGCCTCGCCAGTGCTG
AGTCAAGGGGTGGATCCACGAAGTACCTTCTATGTCCTGAACCCTCACAATAACCTGTCAAGCACAGAGG
AGCAATTTCGAGCCAATTTCAGCAGTGAAGCTGGCTGGAGAGGAGTGGTTGGGGAGGTGCCAAGACCTGA
ACAGGTGCAGGAAGCCCTGACAAAGCATGATTTGTATATCTATGCAGGGCATGGGGCTGGTGCCCGCTTC
CTTGATGGGCAGGCTGTCCTGCGGCTGAGCTGTCGGGCAGTGGCCCTGCTGTTTGGCGCTAGCAGTGCGG
CCCTGGCTGTGCATGGAAACCTGGAGGGGGCTGGCATCGTGCTCAAGTACATCATGGCTGGTTGCCCCTT
GTTTCTGGGTAATCTCTGGGATGTGACTGACCGCGACATTGACCGCTACACGGAAGCTCTGCTGCAAGGC
TGGCTTGGAGCAGGCCCAGGGGCCCCCCTTCTCTACTATGTAAACCAGGCCCGCCAAGCTCCCCGACTCA
AGTATCTTATTGGGGCTGCACCTATAGCCTATGGCTTGCCTGTCTCTCTGCGGTGAGCGGCCGCGGGCCC
GTTTAAACCCGCTGATCAGCCTCGACTGTGCCTTCTAGTTGCCAGCCATCTGTTGTTTGCCCCTCCCCCG
TGCCTTCCTTGACCCTGGAAGGTGCCACTCCCACTGTCCTTTCCTAATAAAATGAGGAAATTGCATCGCA
TTGTCTGAGTAGGTGTCATTCTATTCTGGGGGGTGGGGTGGGGCAGGACAGCAAGGGGGAGGATTGGGAA
GACAATAGCAGGCATGCTGGGGATGCGGTGGGCTCTATGGCTTCTGAGGCGGAAAGAACCAGCTGGGGCT
CTAGGGGGTATCCCC
[124 nt withheld, positions 7856-7979]
C
[91 nt withheld, positions 7981-8071]
AGGGTGATGGTTCACGTACCTAGAAGTTCCTATTCCGAAGTTCCTATTCTCTAGAAAGTATAGGAACTTC
CTTGGCCAAAAAGCCTGAACTCACCGCGACGTCTGTCGAGAAGTTTCTGATCGAAAAGTTCGACAGCGTC
TCCGACCTGATGCAGCTCTCGGAGGGCGAAGAATCTCGTGCTTTCAGCTTCGATGTAGGAGGGCGTGGAT
ATGTCCTGCGGGTAAATAGCTGCGCCGATGGTTTCTACAAAGATCGTTATGTTTATCGGCACTTTGCATC
GGCCGCGCTCCCGATTCCGGAAGTGCTTGACATTGGGGAATTCAGCGAGAGCCTGACCTATTGCATCTCC
CGCCGTGCACAGGGTGTCACGTTGCAAGACCTGCCTGAAACCGAACTGCCCGCTGTTCTGCAGCCGGTCG
CGGAGGCCATGGATGCGATCGCTGCGGCCGATCTTAGCCAGACGAGCGGGTTCGGCCCATTCGGACCGCA
AGGAATCGGTCAATACACTACATGGCGTGATTTCATATGCGCGATTGCTGATCCCCATGTGTATCACTGG
CAAACTGTGATGGACGACACCGTCAGTGCGTCCGTCGCGCAGGCTCTCGATGAGCTGATGCTTTGGGCCG
AGGACTGCCCCGAAGTCCGGCACCTCGTGCACGCGGATTTCGGCTCCAACAATGTCCTGACGGACAATGG
CCGCATAACAGCGGTCATTGACTGGAGCGAGGCGATGTTCGGGGATTCCCAATACGAGGTCGCCAACATC
TTCTTCTGGAGGCCGTGGTTGGCTTGTATGGAGCAGCAGACGCGCTACTTCGAGCGGAGGCATCCGGAGC
TTGCAGGATCGCCGCGGCTCCGGGCGTATATGCTCCGCATTGGTCTTGACCAACTCTATCAGAGCTTGGT
TGACGGCAATTTCGATGATGCAGCTTGGGCGCAGGGTCGATGCGACGCAATCGTCCGATCCGGAGCCGGG
ACTGTCGGGCGTACACAAATCGCCCGCAGAAGCGCGGCCGTCTGGACCGATGGCTGTGTAGAAGTACTCG
CCGATAGTGGAAACCGACGCCCCAGCACTCGTCCGAGGGCAAAGGAATAGCACGTACTACGAGATTTCGA
TTCCACCGCCGCCTTCTATGAAAGGTTGGGCTTCGGAATCGTTTTCCGGGACGCCGGCTGGATGATCCTC
CAGCGCGGGGATCTCATGCTGGAGTTCTTCGCCCACCCCAACTTGTTTATTGCAGCTTATAATGGTTACA
AATAAAGCAATAGCATCACAAATTTCACAAATAAAGCATTTTTTTCACTGCATTCTAGTTGTGGTTTGTC
CAAACTCATCAATGTATCTTATCATGTCTGTATACCGTCGACCTCTAGCTAGAGCTTGGCGTAATCATGG
TCATAGCTGTTTCCTGTGTGAAATTGTTATCCGCTCACAATTCCACACAACATACGAGCCGGAAGCATAA
AGTGTAAAGCCTGGGGTGCCTAATGAGTGAGCTAACTCACATTAATTGCGTTGCGCTCACTGCCCGCTTT
CCAGTCGGGAAACCTGTCGTGCCAGCTGCATTAATGAATCGGCCAACGCGCGGGGAGAGGCGGTTTGCGT
ATTGGGCGCTCTTCCGCTTCCTCGCTCACTGACTCGCTGCGCTCGGTCGTTCGGCTGCGGCGAGCGGTAT
CAGCTCACTCAAAGGCGGTAATACGGTTATCCACAGAATCAGGGGATAACGCAGGAAAGAACATGTGAGC
AAAAGGCCAGCAAAAGGCCAGGAACCGTAAAAAGGCCGCGTTGCTGGCGTTTTTCCATAGGCTCCGCCCC
CCTGACGAGCATCACAAAAATCGACGCTCAAGTCAGAGGTGGCGAAACCCGACAGGACTATAAAGATACC
AGGCGTTTCCCCCTGGAAGCTCCCTCGTGCGCTCTCCTGTTCCGACCCTGCCGCTTACCGGATACCTGTC
CGCCTTTCTCCCTTCGGGAAGCGTGGCGCTTTCTCATAGCTCACGCTGTAGGTATCTCAGTTCGGTGTAG
GTCGTTCGCTCCAAGCTGGGCTGTGTGCACGAACCCCCCGTTCAGCCCGACCGCTGCGCCTTATCCGGTA
ACTATCGTCTTGAGTCCAACCCGGTAAGACACGACTTATCGCCACTGGCAGCAGCCACTGGTAACAGGAT
TAGCAGAGCGAGGTATGTAGGCGGTGCTACAGAGTTCTTGAAGTGGTGGCCTAACTACGGCTACACTAGA
AGAACAGTATTTGGTATCTGCGCTCTGCTGAAGCCAGTTACCTTCGGAAAAAGAGTTGGTAGCTCTTGAT
CCGGCAAACAAACCACCGCTGGTAGCGGTGGTTTTTTTGTTTGCAAGCAGCAGATTACGCGCAGAAAAAA
AGGATCTCAAGAAGATCCTTTGATCTTTTCTACGGGGTCTGACGCTCAGTGGAACGAAAACTCACGTTAA
GGGATTTTGGTCATGAGATTATCAAAAAGGATCTTCACCTAGATCCTTTTAAATTAAAAATGAAGTTTTA
AATCAATCTAAAGTATATATGAGTAAACTTGGTCTGACAGTTACCAATGCTTAATCAGTGAGGCACCTAT
CTCAGCGATCTGTCTATTTCGTTCATCCATAGTTGCCTGACTCCCCGTCGTGTAGATAACTACGATACGG
GAGGGCTTACCATCTGGCCCCAGTGCTGCAATGATACCGCGAGACCCACGCTCACCGGCTCCAGATTTAT
CAGCAATAAACCAGCCAGCCGGAAGGGCCGAGCGCAGAAGTGGTCCTGCAACTTTATCCGCCTCCATCCA
GTCTATTAATTGTTGCCGGGAAGCTAGAGTAAGTAGTTCGCCAGTTAATAGTTTGCGCAACGTTGTTGCC
ATTGCTACAGGCATCGTGGTGTCACGCTCGTCGTTTGGTATGGCTTCATTCAGCTCCGGTTCCCAACGAT
CAAGGCGAGTTACATGATCCCCCATGTTGTGCAAAAAAGCGGTTAGCTCCTTCGGTCCTCCGATCGTTGT
CAGAAGTAAGTTGGCCGCAGTGTTATCACTCATGGTTATGGCAGCACTGCATAATTCTCTTACTGTCATG
CCATCCGTAAGATGCTTTTCTGTGACTGGTGAGTACTCAACCAAGTCATTCTGAGAATAGTGTATGCGGC
GACCGAGTTGCTCTTGCCCGGCGTCAATACGGGATAATACCGCGCCACATAGCAGAACTTTAAAAGTGCT
CATCATTGGAAAACGTTCTTCGGGGCGAAAACTCTCAAGGATCTTACCGCTGTTGAGATCCAGTTCGATG
TAACCCACTCGTGCACCCAACTGATCTTCAGCATCTTTTACTTTCACCAGCGTTTCTGGGTGAGCAAAAA
CAGGAAGGCAAAATGCCGCAAAAAAGGGAATAAGGGCGACACGGAAATGTTGAATACTCATACTCTTCCT
TTTTCAATATTATTGAAGCATTTATCAGGGTTATTGTCTCATGAGCGGATACATATTTGAATGTATTTAG
AAAAATAAACAAATAGGGGTTCCGCGCACATTTCCCCGAAAAGTGCCACCTGACGTC
