>Addgene plasmid #59823 | pcDNA5 FRT TO myc Separase S1226A/ C2029A | addgene partial sequence | sequence record 96630 | CMV-F 5'-CGCAAATGGGCGGTAGGCGTG-3'
TATCAGTGATAGAGATCTCCCTATCAGTGATAGAGATCGTCGACGAGCTCGTTTAGTGAACCGTCAGATC
GCCTGGAGACGCCATCCACGCTGTTTTGACCTCCATAGAAGACACCGGGACCGATCCAGCCTCCGGACTC
TAGCGTTTAAACTTAAGCTTGGTACCCCGGGGAATTCGGCAGATCCCGAGGTCCGACAGCGCCCGGCCCA
GATCCCCACGCCTGCCAGGAGCAAGCCGAGAGCCAGCCGGCCGGCGCACTCCGACTCCGAGCAGTCTCTG
TCCTTCGACCCGAGCCCCGCGCCCTTTCCGGGACCCCTGCCCCGCGGATGGAGCAGAAGCTCATCTCAGA
AGAAGACCTCGAGAGGAGCTTCAAAAGAGTCAACTTTGGGACTCTGCTAAGCAGCCAGAAGGAGGCTGAA
GAGTTGCTGCCCGACTTGAAGGAGTTCCTGTCCAACCCTCCAGCTGGTTTTCCCAGCAGCCGATCTGATG
CTGAGAGGAGACAAGCTTGTGATGCCATCCTGAGGGCTTGCAACCAGCAGCTGACTGCTAAGCTAGCTTG
CCCTAGGCATCTGGGGAGCCTGCTGGAGCTGGCAGAGCTGGCCTGTGATGGCTACTTAGTGTCTACCCCA
CAGCGTCCTCCCCTCTACCTGGAACGAATTCTCTTTGTCTTACTGCGGAATGCTGCTGCACAAGGAAGCC
CAGAGGCCACACTCCGCCTTGCTCAGCCCCTCCATGCCTGCTTGGTGCAGTGCTCTCGCGAGGCTGCT
