>Addgene plasmid #59823 | pcDNA5 FRT TO myc Separase S1226A/ C2029A | addgene partial sequence | sequence record 96632 | BGH-rev 5'-TAGAAGGCACAGTCGAGG-3'
GCAGAGAGACAGGCAAGCCATAGGCTATAGGTGCAGCCCCAATAAGATACTTGAGTCGGGGAGCTTGGCG
GGCCTGGTTTACATAGTAGAGAAGGGGGGCCCCTGGGCCTGCTCCAAGCCAGCCTTGCAGCAGAGCTTCC
GTGTAGCGGTCAATGTCGCGGTCAGTCACATCCCAGAGATTACCCAGAAACAAGGGGCAACCAGCCATGA
TGTACTTGAGCACGATGCCAGCCCCCTCCAGGTTTCCATGCACAGCCAGGGCCGCACTGCTAGCGCCAAA
CAGCAGGGCCACTGCCCGACAGCTCAGCCGCAGGACAGCCTGCCCATCAAGGAAGCGGGCACCAGCCCCA
TGCCCTGCATAGATATACAAATCATGCTTTGTCAGGGCTTCCTGCACCTGTTCAGGTCTTGGCACCTCCC
CAACCACTCCTCTCCAGCCAGCTTCACTGCTGAAATTGGCTCGAAATTGCTCCTCTGTGCTTGACAGGTT
ATTGTGAGGGTTCAGGACATAGAAGGTACTTCGTGGATCCACCCCTTGACTCAGCACTGGCGAGGCCCCA
TACTCTTTGATGATGGAGTAGCTGAGTAGGAAGCGGAAGGAGGGCAGCCGGGTGACAGGCAGTGCTTGGA
GGCTGGGCATGCTTTCCCACGGCAGCTTCTGCAAGTCCTTGTCTAGGACCAAGACAAGGTGGCTATTGCT
TGGTACTGTCAGGCCCTGTAGACGTCCTACTGCCTCATTCAGGAGCTCCTGGGCTCGCTCT
