>Addgene plasmid #59823 | pcDNA5 FRT TO myc Separase S1226A/ C2029A | addgene partial sequence | sequence record 96633 | hESPL1-F 5'-cctaagaggccctgctctag-3'
ATAGCACCTTCTACAAACTCCGCCCCAGTCTTGAAAACCAAGCCCCAGCCCATACCCAACTTCCTGTCCC
ATTCACCCACCTGTGACTGCTCGCTCTGCGCCAGCCCTGTCCTCACAGCAGTCTGTCTGCGCTGGGTATT
GGTCACGGCAGGGGTGAGGCTGGCCATGGGCCACCAAGCCCAGGGTCTGGATCTGCTGCAGGTCGTGCTG
AAGGGCTGTCCTGAAGCCGCTGAGCGCCTCACCCAAGCTCTCCAAGCTTCCCTGAATCATAAAACACCCC
CCTCCTTGGTTCCAAGCCTCTTGGATGAGATCTTGGCTCAAGCATACACACTGTTGGCACTGGAGGGCCT
GAACCAGCCATCAAACGAGAGCCTGCAGAAGGTTCTACAGTCAGGGCTGAAGTTTGTAGCAGCACGGATA
CCCCACCTAGAGCCCTGGCGAGCCAGCCTGCTCTTGATTTGGGCCCTCACAAAACTAGGTGGCCTCAGCT
GCTGTACTACCCAACTTTTTGCAAGCTCCTGGGGCTGGCAGCCACCATTAATAAAAAGTGTCCCTGGCTC
AGAGCCCTCTAAGACTCAGGGCCAAAAACGTTCTGGACGAGGGCGCCAAAAGTTAGCCTCTGCTCCCCTG
AGCCTCAATAATACCTCTCAGAAAGGTCTGGAAGGTAGAGGACTGCCCTGCACACCTAAACCCCCAGACC
GGATCAGGCAAGCTGGCCCTCATGTCCCCTTCACGGTGTTTGAGGAAGTCTGCCCTACAGAGAGCAAGCC
TGAAGTACCCCAGGCCCCCAGGGTACAACAGAGAGTCCAGACGCGCCTCAAGGTGAACTTCAGTGATGAC
AGTGACTTGGAAGA
